Addgene plasmid #48635: ERrefGFP1_pCDNA3
Purpose: Mam vector encoding for the ER targeted and FLAGM1 tagged insensitive variant of fluorescent redox probe roGFPiE with mut Cys147 to Ser, del insertion147b and mut Cys204 to Glut.Referred to as ref GFP
Depositing lab: David Ron. Depositing organization: University of Cambridge. Publication: Lifetime imaging of a fluorescent protein sensor reveals surprising stability of ER thiol redox. Avezov E, Cross BC, Kaminski Schierle GS, Winters M, Harding HP, Melo EP, Kaminski CF, Ron D. J Cell Biol. 2013 Apr 15;201(2):337-49. doi: 10.1083/jcb.201211155. PubMed 23589496.
Backbone
  Vector backbone: pCDNA3 derivative
  Backbone size w/o insert (bp): 5393
  Total vector size (bp): 6191
  Vector type: Mammalian Expression
Growth in bacteria
  Bacterial resistance: Ampicillin, 100 μg/mL
  Growth temperature: 37°C
  Growth strain: DH5alpha
  Copy number: High Copy
Gene/Insert
  Gene/Insert name: ERrefGFP1
  Species: Jellyfish
  Insert size (bp): 798
  Mutation: C147S,C204Q
  Tag / fusion protein: FLAG (N terminal on backbone)
  Cloning method: Restriction Enzyme; 5′ cloning site BamH1 (not destroyed); 3′ cloning site XhoI (not destroyed)
  Sequencing primers: 5′ CMVforward; 3′ SP6
Resource information
  A portion of this plasmid was derived from a plasmid made by: James Remington U. Oregon USA
Terms and licenses: Academic/Nonprofit Terms; Industry Terms: Not Available to Industry
How to cite: ERrefGFP1_pCDNA3 was a gift from David Ron (Addgene plasmid # 48635 ; http://n2t.net/addgene:48635 ; RRID:Addgene_48635)
