[The description below was written by a language model from this plasmid's Addgene catalogue record and pLannotate feature annotations shown in this document.]
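Description:
ERrefGFP1_pCDNA3 is a 6.2 kb mammalian expression plasmid built on a pcDNA3 derivative. It is propagated in E. coli through a high-copy ColE1/pUC-type origin and selected with ampicillin via the bla (AmpR) gene and its own promoter. The backbone also carries an f1 phage origin for single-stranded DNA production and an SV40 early promoter driving a neomycin phosphotransferase gene terminated by the SV40 poly(A) signal. This cassette is the standard arrangement for G418 selection of stably transfected mammalian cells. Short lac promoter/operator, lacI, ble and bom fragments are annotated as backbone remnants with no evident role.

The payload is an approximately 800 bp insert cloned between BamHI and XhoI, downstream of the human CMV immediate-early enhancer and promoter and upstream of the bovine growth hormone polyadenylation signal. It encodes an Aequorea victoria GFP derivative that the annotation tool matches to a folding-reporter GFP. The record identifies it as "refGFP", a redox-insensitive variant of the fluorescent thiol redox probe roGFPiE. In this variant the engineered redox-responsive cysteines are removed (C147S and C204Q) and the residue inserted at position 147b is deleted, so the disulfide that makes the parent probe redox-sensitive cannot form. The protein is described as ER-targeted and carries an N-terminal FLAG (M1) epitope supplied by the backbone. The ER targeting and any retention sequences are not separately annotated in the feature table. An SP6 promoter lies in reverse orientation after the insert and serves as a sequencing primer site.

The construct provides a non-responsive reference or control alongside ER-localised roGFPiE sensors in fluorescence imaging of ER thiol redox state in live mammalian cells, including lifetime-based imaging.
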