Features (pLannotate 1.2.2; 20 found; start..end, strand, type, name):
     36..80      -  misc_feature   bom (fragment): basis of mobility region from pBR322
    235..614     +  enhancer       CMV enhancer: human cytomegalovirus immediate early enhancer
    615..818     +  promoter       CMV promoter: human cytomegalovirus (CMV) immediate early promoter
    952..972     +  CDS            FLAG (fragment): FLAG® epitope tag, followed by an enterokinase cleavage site
    979..1689    +  CDS            Folding Reporter GFP: Folding Reporter GFP is a basic (constitutively fluorescent) green fluorescent protein published in 1999, derived from Aequorea victoria.
   1743..1761    -  promoter       SP6 promoter: promoter for bacteriophage SP6 RNA polymerase
   1787..2011    +  polyA_signal   bGH poly(A) signal: bovine growth hormone polyadenylation signal
   2015..2036    +  promoter       SV40 promoter (fragment): SV40 enhancer and early promoter
   2057..2485    +  rep_origin     f1 ori (sequence partly withheld): f1 bacteriophage origin of replication; arrow indicates direction of (+) strand synthesis
   2499..2829    +  promoter       SV40 promoter: SV40 enhancer and early promoter
   2896..3687    +  CDS            neo: KKA2_KLEPN - Also known as kan, nptII. Experimental evidence at protein level: Swiss-Prot protein existence level 1. Resistance to kanamycin, neomycin, paromomycin, ribostamycin, butirosin and gentamicin B. From Klebsiella pneumoniae.
   3711..3869    +  CDS            ble (fragment): BLE_KLEPN - Experimental evidence at protein level: Swiss-Prot protein existence level 1. Binding protein with a strong affinity to the bleomycin family of antibiotics. Binds to CL990; an antimitotic-antibiotic compound. From Klebsiella pneumoniae.
   3864..3985    +  polyA_signal   SV40 poly(A) signal: SV40 polyadenylation signal
   4058..4074    -  protein_bind   lac operator: The lac repressor binds to the lac operator to inhibit transcription in E. coli. This inhibition can be relieved by adding lactose or isopropyl-β-D-thiogalactopyranoside (IPTG). lac repressor encoded by lacI
   4082..4112    -  promoter       lac promoter: promoter for the E. coli lac operon
   4127..4148    -  protein_bind   CAP binding site: CAP binding activates transcription in the presence of cAMP. E. coli catabolite activator protein
   4161..4253    -  CDS            lacI (fragment): lac repressor; lacI; The lac repressor binds to the lac operator to inhibit transcription in E. coli. This inhibition can be relieved by adding lactose or isopropyl-β-D-thiogalactopyranoside (IPTG).
   4436..5024    -  rep_origin     ori: high-copy-number ColE1/pMB1/pBR322/pUC origin of replication
   5195..6055    -  CDS            AmpR: β-lactamase; bla; confers resistance to ampicillin, carbenicillin, and related antibiotics
   6056..6160    -  promoter       AmpR promoter: bla
>Addgene plasmid #48635 | ERrefGFP1_pCDNA3 | depositor full sequence | sequence record 70401 | ERrefGFP1_pCDNA3 sequence 6191 bps
GACGGATCGGGAGATCTCCCGATCCCCTATGGTCGACTCTCAGTACAATCTGCTCTGATGCCGCATAGTT
AAGCCAGTATCTGCTCCCTGCTTGTGTGTTGGAGGTCGCTGAGTAGTGCGCGAGCAAAATTTAAGCTACA
ACAAGGCAAGGCTTGACCGACAATTGCATGAAGAATCTGCTTAGGGTTAGGCGTTTTGCGCTGCTTCGCG
ATGTACGGGCCAGATATACGCGTTGACATTGATTATTGACTAGTTATTAATAGTAATCAATTACGGGGTC
ATTAGTTCATAGCCCATATATGGAGTTCCGCGTTACATAACTTACGGTAAATGGCCCGCCTGGCTGACCG
CCCAACGACCCCCGCCCATTGACGTCAATAATGACGTATGTTCCCATAGTAACGCCAATAGGGACTTTCC
ATTGACGTCAATGGGTGGACTATTTACGGTAAACTGCCCACTTGGCAGTACATCAAGTGTATCATATGCC
AAGTACGCCCCCTATTGACGTCAATGACGGTAAATGGCCCGCCTGGCATTATGCCCAGTACATGACCTTA
TGGGACTTTCCTACTTGGCAGTACATCTACGTATTAGTCATCGCTATTACCATGGTGATGCGGTTTTGGC
AGTACATCAATGGGCGTGGATAGCGGTTTGACTCACGGGGATTTCCAAGTCTCCACCCCATTGACGTCAA
TGGGAGTTTGTTTTGGCACCAAAATCAACGGGACTTTCCAAAATGTCGTAACAACTCCGCCCCATTGACG
CAAATGGGCGGTAGGCGTGTACGGTGGGAGGTCTATATAAGCAGAGCTCGTTTAGTGAACCGTCAGATCG
CCTGGAGACGCCATCCACGCTGTTTTGACCTCCATAGAAGACACCGACTCTAGAGGATCCGCCATGAGCG
CCCTGCTGATCCTGGCTCTCGTGGGCGCTGCCGTGGCCGACTACAAGGACGACGACGACAAGTCCGGAAG
TAAAGGAGAAGAACTTTTCACTGGAGTTGTCCCAATTCTTGTTGAATTAGATGGTGATGTTAATGGGCAC
AAATTTTCTGTCAGTGGAGAGGGTGAAGGTGATGCAACATACGGAAAACTTACCCTTAAATTTATTTCCA
CTACTGGAAAACTACCTGTTCCATGGCCAACACTTGTCACTACTCTGAGTTATGGTGTTCAATGCTTTTC
AAGATACCCAGATCATATGAAACGGCATGACTTTTTCAAGAGTGCCATGCCCGAAGGTTATGTACAGGAA
AGAACTATAAGCTTCAAGGACGACGGGAATTACAAGACACGGGCCGAAGTGAAGTTTGAGGGAGATACTC
TGGTGAACAGGATTGAACTGAAAGGGATTGATTTCAAGGAGGACGGAAACATCCTGGGCCACAAACTGGA
ATACAACTACAACAGTCATAACGTGTACATCATGGCCGATAAGCAGAAAAACGGGATTAAGGCTAACTTC
AAGACCCGGCACAACATCGAGGACGGCTCCGTGCAGCTGGCAGATCATTACCAGCAGAACACCCCAATTG
GCGACGGACCCGTCCTGCTGCCTGATAATCACTATCTGAGCACACAGTCCGCCCTGTCTAAGGACCCCAA
TGAAAAAAGAGATCATATGGTCCTGCTGGAATTTGTCACCGCCGCAGGGATTACTCACGGAATGGATGAA
CTGTATAAGGACGAACTGTGATAAAGATCTGGTACCTCGAGCATGCATCTAGAGGGCCCTATTCTATAGT
GTCACCTAAATGCTAGAGCTCGCTGATCAGCCTCGACTGTGCCTTCTAGTTGCCAGCCATCTGTTGTTTG
CCCCTCCCCCGTGCCTTCCTTGACCCTGGAAGGTGCCACTCCCACTGTCCTTTCCTAATAAAATGAGGAA
ATTGCATCGCATTGTCTGAGTAGGTGTCATTCTATTCTGGGGGGTGGGGTGGGGCAGGACAGCAAGGGGG
AGGATTGGGAAGACAATAGCAGGCATGCTGGGGATGCGGTGGGCTCTATGGCTTCTGAGGCGGAAAGAAC
CAGCTGGGGCTCTAGGGGGTATCCCC
[124 nt withheld, positions 2057-2180]
C
[32 nt withheld, positions 2182-2213]
CA
[57 nt withheld, positions 2216-2272]
A
[49 nt withheld, positions 2274-2322]
CCTTTGACGTTGGAGTCCACGTTCTTT
[37 nt withheld, positions 2350-2386]
ACCCTATCTCGGTCTATTCTTTTGATTTATAAGGGATTTTGGGGATTTCGGCCTATTGGTTAAAAAATGA
GCTGATTTAACAAAAATTTAACGCGAATTAATTCTGTGGAATGTGTGTCAGTTAGGGTGTGGAAAGTCCC
CAGGCTCCCCAGGCAGGCAGAAGTATGCAAAGCATGCATCTCAATTAGTCAGCAACCAGGTGTGGAAAGT
CCCCAGGCTCCCCAGCAGGCAGAAGTATGCAAAGCATGCATCTCAATTAGTCAGCAACCATAGTCCCGCC
CCTAACTCCGCCCATCCCGCCCCTAACTCCGCCCAGTTCCGCCCATTCTCCGCCCCATGGCTGACTAATT
TTTTTTATTTATGCAGAGGCCGAGGCCGCCTCTGCCTCTGAGCTATTCCAGAAGTAGTGAGGAGGCTTTT
TTGGAGGCCTAGGCTTTTGCAAAAAGCTCCCGGGAGCTTGTATATCCATTTTCGGATCTGATCAAGAGAC
AGGATGAGGATCGTTTCGCATGATTGAACAAGATGGATTGCACGCAGGTTCTCCGGCCGCTTGGGTGGAG
AGGCTATTCGGCTATGACTGGGCACAACAGACAATCGGCTGCTCTGATGCCGCCGTGTTCCGGCTGTCAG
CGCAGGGGCGCCCGGTTCTTTTTGTCAAGACCGACCTGTCCGGTGCCCTGAATGAACTGCAGGACGAGGC
AGCGCGGCTATCGTGGCTGGCCACGACGGGCGTTCCTTGCGCAGCTGTGCTCGACGTTGTCACTGAAGCG
GGAAGGGACTGGCTGCTATTGGGCGAAGTGCCGGGGCAGGATCTCCTGTCATCTCACCTTGCTCCTGCCG
AGAAAGTATCCATCATGGCTGATGCAATGCGGCGGCTGCATACGCTTGATCCGGCTACCTGCCCATTCGA
CCACCAAGCGAAACATCGCATCGAGCGAGCACGTACTCGGATGGAAGCCGGTCTTGTCGATCAGGATGAT
CTGGACGAAGAGCATCAGGGGCTCGCGCCAGCCGAACTGTTCGCCAGGCTCAAGGCGCGCATGCCCGACG
GCGAGGATCTCGTCGTGACCCATGGCGATGCCTGCTTGCCGAATATCATGGTGGAAAATGGCCGCTTTTC
TGGATTCATCGACTGTGGCCGGCTGGGTGTGGCGGACCGCTATCAGGACATAGCGTTGGCTACCCGTGAT
ATTGCTGAAGAGCTTGGCGGCGAATGGGCTGACCGCTTCCTCGTGCTTTACGGTATCGCCGCTCCCGATT
CGCAGCGCATCGCCTTCTATCGCCTTCTTGACGAGTTCTTCTGAGCGGGACTCTGGGGTTCGAAATGACC
GACCAAGCGACGCCCAACCTGCCATCACGAGATTTCGATTCCACCGCCGCCTTCTATGAAAGGTTGGGCT
TCGGAATCGTTTTCCGGGACGCCGGCTGGATGATCCTCCAGCGCGGGGATCTCATGCTGGAGTTCTTCGC
CCACCCCAACTTGTTTATTGCAGCTTATAATGGTTACAAATAAAGCAATAGCATCACAAATTTCACAAAT
AAAGCATTTTTTTCACTGCATTCTAGTTGTGGTTTGTCCAAACTCATCAATGTATCTTATCATGTCTGTA
TACCGTCGACCTCTAGCTAGAGCTTGGCGTAATCATGGTCATAGCTGTTTCCTGTGTGAAATTGTTATCC
GCTCACAATTCCACACAACATACGAGCCGGAAGCATAAAGTGTAAAGCCTGGGGTGCCTAATGAGTGAGC
TAACTCACATTAATTGCGTTGCGCTCACTGCCCGCTTTCCAGTCGGGAAACCTGTCGTGCCAGCTGCATT
AATGAATCGGCCAACGCGCGGGGAGAGGCGGTTTGCGTATTGGGCGCTCTTCCGCTTCCTCGCTCACTGA
CTCGCTGCGCTCGGTCGTTCGGCTGCGGCGAGCGGTATCAGCTCACTCAAAGGCGGTAATACGGTTATCC
ACAGAATCAGGGGATAACGCAGGAAAGAACATGTGAGCAAAAGGCCAGCAAAAGGCCAGGAACCGTAAAA
AGGCCGCGTTGCTGGCGTTTTTCCATAGGCTCCGCCCCCCTGACGAGCATCACAAAAATCGACGCTCAAG
TCAGAGGTGGCGAAACCCGACAGGACTATAAAGATACCAGGCGTTTCCCCCTGGAAGCTCCCTCGTGCGC
TCTCCTGTTCCGACCCTGCCGCTTACCGGATACCTGTCCGCCTTTCTCCCTTCGGGAAGCGTGGCGCTTT
CTCAATGCTCACGCTGTAGGTATCTCAGTTCGGTGTAGGTCGTTCGCTCCAAGCTGGGCTGTGTGCACGA
ACCCCCCGTTCAGCCCGACCGCTGCGCCTTATCCGGTAACTATCGTCTTGAGTCCAACCCGGTAAGACAC
GACTTATCGCCACTGGCAGCAGCCACTGGTAACAGGATTAGCAGAGCGAGGTATGTAGGCGGTGCTACAG
AGTTCTTGAAGTGGTGGCCTAACTACGGCTACACTAGAAGGACAGTATTTGGTATCTGCGCTCTGCTGAA
GCCAGTTACCTTCGGAAAAAGAGTTGGTAGCTCTTGATCCGGCAAACAAACCACCGCTGGTAGCGGTGGT
TTTTTTGTTTGCAAGCAGCAGATTACGCGCAGAAAAAAAGGATCTCAAGAAGATCCTTTGATCTTTTCTA
CGGGGTCTGACGCTCAGTGGAACGAAAACTCACGTTAAGGGATTTTGGTCATGAGATTATCAAAAAGGAT
CTTCACCTAGATCCTTTTAAATTAAAAATGAAGTTTTAAATCAATCTAAAGTATATATGAGTAAACTTGG
TCTGACAGTTACCAATGCTTAATCAGTGAGGCACCTATCTCAGCGATCTGTCTATTTCGTTCATCCATAG
TTGCCTGACTCCCCGTCGTGTAGATAACTACGATACGGGAGGGCTTACCATCTGGCCCCAGTGCTGCAAT
GATACCGCGAGACCCACGCTCACCGGCTCCAGATTTATCAGCAATAAACCAGCCAGCCGGAAGGGCCGAG
CGCAGAAGTGGTCCTGCAACTTTATCCGCCTCCATCCAGTCTATTAATTGTTGCCGGGAAGCTAGAGTAA
GTAGTTCGCCAGTTAATAGTTTGCGCAACGTTGTTGCCATTGCTACAGGCATCGTGGTGTCACGCTCGTC
GTTTGGTATGGCTTCATTCAGCTCCGGTTCCCAACGATCAAGGCGAGTTACATGATCCCCCATGTTGTGC
AAAAAAGCGGTTAGCTCCTTCGGTCCTCCGATCGTTGTCAGAAGTAAGTTGGCCGCAGTGTTATCACTCA
TGGTTATGGCAGCACTGCATAATTCTCTTACTGTCATGCCATCCGTAAGATGCTTTTCTGTGACTGGTGA
GTACTCAACCAAGTCATTCTGAGAATAGTGTATGCGGCGACCGAGTTGCTCTTGCCCGGCGTCAATACGG
GATAATACCGCGCCACATAGCAGAACTTTAAAAGTGCTCATCATTGGAAAACGTTCTTCGGGGCGAAAAC
TCTCAAGGATCTTACCGCTGTTGAGATCCAGTTCGATGTAACCCACTCGTGCACCCAACTGATCTTCAGC
ATCTTTTACTTTCACCAGCGTTTCTGGGTGAGCAAAAACAGGAAGGCAAAATGCCGCAAAAAAGGGAATA
AGGGCGACACGGAAATGTTGAATACTCATACTCTTCCTTTTTCAATATTATTGAAGCATTTATCAGGGTT
ATTGTCTCATGAGCGGATACATATTTGAATGTATTTAGAAAAATAAACAAATAGGGGTTCCGCGCACATT
TCCCCGAAAAGTGCCACCTGACGTC
