>Addgene plasmid #48635 | ERrefGFP1_pCDNA3 | addgene partial sequence | sequence record 72283 | CMV-F 5'-CGCAAATGGGCGGTAGGCGTG-3'
CTATATAAGCAGAGCTCGTTTAGTGAACCGTCAGATCGCCTGGAGACGCCATCCACGCTGTTTTGACCTC
CATAGAAGACACCGACTCTAGAGGATCCGCCATGAGCGCCCTGCTGATCCTGGCTCTCGTGGGCGCTGCC
GTGGCCGACTACAAGGACGACGACGACAAGTCCGGAAGTAAAGGAGAAGAACTTTTCACTGGAGTTGTCC
CAATTCTTGTTGAATTAGATGGTGATGTTAATGGGCACAAATTTTCTGTCAGTGGAGAGGGTGAAGGTGA
TGCAACATACGGAAAACTTACCCTTAAATTTATTTCCACTACTGGAAAACTACCTGTTCCATGGCCAACA
CTTGTCACTACTCTGAGTTATGGTGTTCAATGCTTTTCAAGATACCCAGATCATATGAAACGGCATGACT
TTTTCAAGAGTGCCATGCCCGAAGGTTATGTACAGGAAAGAACTATAAGCTTCAAGGACGACGGGAATTA
CAAGACACGGGCCGAAGTGAAGTTTGAGGGAGATACTCTGGTGAACAGGATTGAACTGAAAGGGATTGAT
TTCAAGGAGGACGGAAACATCCTGGGCCACAAACTGGAATACAACTACAACAGTCATAACGTGTACATCA
TGGCCGATAAGCAGAAAAACGGGATTAAGGCTAACTTCAAGACCCGGCACAACATCGAGGACGGCTCCGT
GCAGCTGGCAGATCATTACCAGCAGAACACCCCAATTGGCGACGGACCCGTCCTGCTGCCTGATAATCAC
TATCTGAGCACACAGTCCGCCCTGTCTAAGGACCCCAATGAAAAAAGAGATCATATGGTCCTGCTGGAAT
TTGTCACCGCCGCAGGGATTACTCACGGAATGGATGAACTGTATAAGGACGAACTGTGATAAAGATCTGG
TACCTCGAGCATGCATCTAGAGGGCCCTATTCTATAGTGTCACCTAAATGCTAGAGCTCGCTGATCAGCC
TCGACTGTGCCTTCTAGTTGCCAGCCATCTGTTGTTTGCCCCTCCCCCGTGCCTTCCTTGACCCTGGAAG
GTGCCACTCCCACTGTCCTTTCCTAATAAAATGAGGAAATTGCATCGCATTGTCTGA
